Addgene plasmid #219354: SFFV-SMAD6-Brd 447
Purpose: Transcription factor SMAD6 with a specific barcode assigned.
Depositing lab: Filipe Pereira. Depositing organization: Center for Neuroscience and Cell Biology, University of Coimbra. Publication: A combinatorial transcription factor screening platform for immune cell reprogramming. Kurochkin I, Altman AR, Caiado I, Pertiga-Cabral D, Halitzki E, Minaeva M, Zimmermannova O, Henriques-Oliveira L, Klein D, Nair M, Oliveira D, Cajal LR, Knittel R, Feick C, Ringner M, Martin M, Cirovic B, Pires CF, Rosa FF, Sitnicka E, Theis FJ, Pereira CF. Cell Syst. 2026 Jan 21;17(1):101457. doi: 10.1016/j.cels.2025.101457. Epub 2026 Jan 14. PubMed 41539305.
Backbone
  Vector backbone: SFFV-MCS
  Backbone size w/o insert (bp): 6638
  Vector type: Lentiviral
Growth in bacteria
  Bacterial resistance: Ampicillin, 100 μg/mL
  Growth temperature: 37°C
  Growth strain: NEB Stable
  Copy number: High Copy
Gene/Insert
  Gene/Insert name: SMAD6
  Species: H. sapiens (human)
  Insert size (bp): 1491
  Entrez Gene: SMAD6 (a.k.a. AOVD2, HsT17432, MADH6, MADH7)
  Promoter: The spleen focus-forming virus (SFFV) promoter
  Cloning method: Restriction Enzyme; 5′ cloning site Bsp119I (not destroyed); 3′ cloning site BstHI (not destroyed)
Terms and licenses: Academic/Nonprofit Terms; Industry Terms: Not Available to Industry
Depositor comments: Barcode sequence cloned into XbaI restriction site. Design of plasmid is as follows: SFFV-[TF sequence]-WPRE-[Barcode sequence].
How to cite: SFFV-SMAD6-Brd 447 was a gift from Filipe Pereira (Addgene plasmid # 219354 ; http://n2t.net/addgene:219354 ; RRID:Addgene_219354)
