[The description below was written by a language model from this plasmid's Addgene catalogue record and pLannotate feature annotations shown in this document.]
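Description:
SFFV-SMAD6-Brd 447 is a lentiviral expression plasmid built on the SFFV-MCS backbone, carrying the human SMAD6 coding sequence together with a construct-specific DNA barcode. It is propagated in E. coli through a high-copy ColE1/pUC-type origin with ampicillin selection (AmpR under its own bla promoter). The bacterial portion also retains pBluescript-like remnants, including an f1 origin, lac promoter/operator elements, lacZα and lacI fragments, and T3 and T7 promoters. No mammalian selection marker or fluorescent reporter appears in the feature table.

The transfer cassette has a third-generation, self-inactivating layout. An RSV promoter fused to a truncated HIV-1 5' LTR drives genomic RNA production in packaging cells. It is followed by the Ψ packaging signal with a partial gag sequence, the RRE for Rev-dependent nuclear export, and the cPPT/CTS. The internal spleen focus-forming virus (SFFV) promoter then drives SMAD6, an inhibitory Smad that negatively regulates TGF-β/BMP signalling. The gene was inserted by restriction cloning between flanking multiple cloning site fragments. A WPRE downstream enhances transcript expression, and the cassette ends in a ΔU3 3' LTR followed by an SV40 poly(A) signal and SV40 origin sequence.

According to the depositor, the barcode was cloned into an XbaI site after the WPRE, giving the order SFFV–TF–WPRE–barcode; it is not annotated as a separate feature. This position would place it within the SFFV-driven transcript, so the factor's identity could be read from transduced cells. The plasmid belongs to a barcoded transcription factor collection made for combinatorial screening in immune cell reprogramming.
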