Features (pLannotate 1.2.2; 29 found; start..end, strand, type, name):
     94..112     -  promoter       T7 promoter: promoter for bacteriophage T7 RNA polymerase
    120..275     +  CDS            lacZα (fragment): LacZα fragment of β-galactosidase; lacZ fragment
    280..708     +  rep_origin     f1 ori (sequence partly withheld): f1 bacteriophage origin of replication; arrow indicates direction of (+) strand synthesis
    761..865     +  promoter       AmpR promoter: bla
    866..1726    +  CDS            AmpR: β-lactamase; bla; confers resistance to ampicillin, carbenicillin, and related antibiotics
   1897..2485    +  rep_origin     ori: high-copy-number ColE1/pMB1/pBR322/pUC origin of replication
   2668..2760    +  CDS            lacI (fragment): lac repressor; lacI; The lac repressor binds to the lac operator to inhibit transcription in E. coli. This inhibition can be relieved by adding lactose or isopropyl-β-D-thiogalactopyranoside (IPTG).
   2773..2794    +  protein_bind   CAP binding site: CAP binding activates transcription in the presence of cAMP. E. coli catabolite activator protein
   2809..2839    +  promoter       lac promoter: promoter for the E. coli lac operon
   2847..2863    +  protein_bind   lac operator: The lac repressor binds to the lac operator to inhibit transcription in E. coli. This inhibition can be relieved by adding lactose or isopropyl-β-D-thiogalactopyranoside (IPTG). lac repressor encoded by lacI
   2908..2926    +  promoter       T3 promoter: promoter for bacteriophage T3 RNA polymerase
   2954..3180    +  promoter       RSV promoter: Rous sarcoma virus enhancer/promoter
   3181..3361    +  LTR            5' LTR (truncated): truncated 5' long terminal repeat (LTR) from HIV-1
   3408..3533    +  misc_feature   HIV-1 Ψ: packaging signal of human immunodeficiency virus type 1
   3517..3880    +  CDS            HIV-1 gag (fragment): gag protein from human immunodeficiency virus 1; gag
   4026..4259    +  misc_feature   RRE: The Rev response element (RRE) of HIV-1 allows for Rev-dependent mRNA export from the nucleus to the cytoplasm.
   4636..4736    +  CDS            Rev (fragment): human immunodeficiency virus 1 (HIV-1) Rev protein; rev; enhances nuclear export of unspliced and incompletely spliced viral mRNAs
   4755..4872    +  misc_feature   cPPT/CTS: central polypurine tract and central termination sequence of HIV-1
   4906..5307    +  promoter       SFFV promoter: spleen focus-forming virus long terminal repeat (LTR) promoter
   5317..5340    +  misc_feature   MCS (fragment): pBluescript multiple cloning site
   5365..6852    +  CDS            SMAD6: SMAD6_HUMAN - Also known as MADH6. Experimental evidence at protein level: Swiss-Prot protein existence level 1. Transforming growth factor-beta superfamily receptors signaling occurs through the Smad family of intracellular mediators. SMAD6 is an inhibitory Smad (i-Smad) that negatively regulates signaling downstream of type I transforming growth factor-beta (PubMed:9436979, PubMed:16951688, PubMed:22275001, PubMed:9759503, PubMed:10647776, PubMed:10708948, PubMed:10708949, PubMed:30848080). Acts as a mediator of TGF-beta and BMP anti-inflammatory activities. Suppresses IL1R-TLR signaling thr
   6863..6888    +  misc_feature   MCS (fragment): pBluescript multiple cloning site
   6888..6947    +  CDS            S (fragment): HBSAG_WHV6 - Experimental evidence at transcript level: Swiss-Prot protein existence level 2. The middle envelope protein plays an important role in the budding of the virion. It is involved in the induction of budding in a nucleocapsid independent way. In this process the majority of envelope proteins bud to form subviral lipoprotein particles of 22 nm of diameter that do not contain a nucleocapsid (By similarity). From Woodchuck hepatitis B virus (isolate w64/pWS23) (WHV).
   7079..7482    +  misc_feature   WPRE: woodchuck hepatitis virus posttranscriptional regulatory element
   7540..7599    +  CDS            nef (fragment): NEF_HV1Z2 - Experimental evidence at protein level: Swiss-Prot protein existence level 1. Extracellular Nef protein targets CD4(+) T-lymphocytes for apoptosis by interacting with CXCR4 surface receptors. From Human immunodeficiency virus type 1 group M subtype D (isolate Z2/CDC-Z34) (HIV-1).
   7601..7834    +  LTR            3' LTR (ΔU3): self-inactivating 3' long terminal repeat (LTR) from HIV-1
   7906..8027    +  polyA_signal   SV40 poly(A) signal: SV40 polyadenylation signal
   8046..8067    +  rep_origin     SV40 ori (fragment): SV40 origin of replication
   8067..73      +  rep_origin     SV40 ori (across the origin): SV40 origin of replication
>Addgene plasmid #219354 | SFFV-SMAD6-Brd 447 | addgene full sequence | sequence record 449089 | Addgene NGS Result
ATTTATGCAGAGGCCGAGGCCGCCTCGGCCTCTGAGCTATTCCAGAAGTAGTGAGGAGGCTTTTTTGGAG
GCCTAGGGACGTACCCAATTCGCCCTATAGTGAGTCGTATTACGCGCGCTCACTGGCCGTCGTTTTACAA
CGTCGTGACTGGGAAAACCCTGGCGTTACCCAACTTAATCGCCTTGCAGCACATCCCCCTTTCGCCAGCT
GGCGTAATAGCGAAGAGGCCCGCACCGATCGCCCTTCCCAACAGTTGCGCAGCCTGAATGGCGAATGGG
[124 nt withheld, positions 280-403]
C
[91 nt withheld, positions 405-495]
A
[49 nt withheld, positions 497-545]
CCTTTGACGTTGGAGTCCACGTTCTTT
[37 nt withheld, positions 573-609]
ACCCTATCTCGGTCTATTCTTTTGATTTATAAGGGATTTTGCCGATTTCGGCCTATTGGTTAAAAAATGA
GCTGATTTAACAAAAATTTAACGCGAATTTTAACAAAATATTAACGCTTACAATTTAGGTGGCACTTTTC
GGGGAAATGTGCGCGGAACCCCTATTTGTTTATTTTTCTAAATACATTCAAATATGTATCCGCTCATGAG
ACAATAACCCTGATAAATGCTTCAATAATATTGAAAAAGGAAGAGTATGAGTATTCAACATTTCCGTGTC
GCCCTTATTCCCTTTTTTGCGGCATTTTGCCTTCCTGTTTTTGCTCACCCAGAAACGCTGGTGAAAGTAA
AAGATGCTGAAGATCAGTTGGGTGCACGAGTGGGTTACATCGAACTGGATCTCAACAGCGGTAAGATCCT
TGAGAGTTTTCGCCCCGAAGAACGTTTTCCAATGATGAGCACTTTTAAAGTTCTGCTATGTGGCGCGGTA
TTATCCCGTATTGACGCCGGGCAAGAGCAACTCGGTCGCCGCATACACTATTCTCAGAATGACTTGGTTG
AGTACTCACCAGTCACAGAAAAGCATCTTACGGATGGCATGACAGTAAGAGAATTATGCAGTGCTGCCAT
AACCATGAGTGATAACACTGCGGCCAACTTACTTCTGACAACGATCGGAGGACCGAAGGAGCTAACCGCT
TTTTTGCACAACATGGGGGATCATGTAACTCGCCTTGATCGTTGGGAACCGGAGCTGAATGAAGCCATAC
CAAACGACGAGCGTGACACCACGATGCCTGTAGCAATGGCAACAACGTTGCGCAAACTATTAACTGGCGA
ACTACTTACTCTAGCTTCCCGGCAACAATTAATAGACTGGATGGAGGCGGATAAAGTTGCAGGACCACTT
CTGCGCTCGGCCCTTCCGGCTGGCTGGTTTATTGCTGATAAATCTGGAGCCGGTGAGCGTGGGTCTCGCG
GTATCATTGCAGCACTGGGGCCAGATGGTAAGCCCTCCCGTATCGTAGTTATCTACACGACGGGGAGTCA
GGCAACTATGGATGAACGAAATAGACAGATCGCTGAGATAGGTGCCTCACTGATTAAGCATTGGTAACTG
TCAGACCAAGTTTACTCATATATACTTTAGATTGATTTAAAACTTCATTTTTAATTTAAAAGGATCTAGG
TGAAGATCCTTTTTGATAATCTCATGACCAAAATCCCTTAACGTGAGTTTTCGTTCCACTGAGCGTCAGA
CCCCGTAGAAAAGATCAAAGGATCTTCTTGAGATCCTTTTTTTCTGCGCGTAATCTGCTGCTTGCAAACA
AAAAAACCACCGCTACCAGCGGTGGTTTGTTTGCCGGATCAAGAGCTACCAACTCTTTTTCCGAAGGTAA
CTGGCTTCAGCAGAGCGCAGATACCAAATACTGTTCTTCTAGTGTAGCCGTAGTTAGGCCACCACTTCAA
GAACTCTGTAGCACCGCCTACATACCTCGCTCTGCTAATCCTGTTACCAGTGGCTGCTGCCAGTGGCGAT
AAGTCGTGTCTTACCGGGTTGGACTCAAGACGATAGTTACCGGATAAGGCGCAGCGGTCGGGCTGAACGG
GGGGTTCGTGCACACAGCCCAGCTTGGAGCGAACGACCTACACCGAACTGAGATACCTACAGCGTGAGCT
ATGAGAAAGCGCCACGCTTCCCGAAGGGAGAAAGGCGGACAGGTATCCGGTAAGCGGCAGGGTCGGAACA
GGAGAGCGCACGAGGGAGCTTCCAGGGGGAAACGCCTGGTATCTTTATAGTCCTGTCGGGTTTCGCCACC
TCTGACTTGAGCGTCGATTTTTGTGATGCTCGTCAGGGGGGCGGAGCCTATGGAAAAACGCCAGCAACGC
GGCCTTTTTACGGTTCCTGGCCTTTTGCTGGCCTTTTGCTCACATGTTCTTTCCTGCGTTATCCCCTGAT
TCTGTGGATAACCGTATTACCGCCTTTGAGTGAGCTGATACCGCTCGCCGCAGCCGAACGACCGAGCGCA
GCGAGTCAGTGAGCGAGGAAGCGGAAGAGCGCCCAATACGCAAACCGCCTCTCCCCGCGCGTTGGCCGAT
TCATTAATGCAGCTGGCACGACAGGTTTCCCGACTGGAAAGCGGGCAGTGAGCGCAACGCAATTAATGTG
AGTTAGCTCACTCATTAGGCACCCCAGGCTTTACACTTTATGCTTCCGGCTCGTATGTTGTGTGGAATTG
TGAGCGGATAACAATTTCACACAGGAAACAGCTATGACCATGATTACGCCAAGCGCGCAATTAACCCTCA
CTAAAGGGAACAAAAGCTGGAGCTGCAAGCTTAATGTAGTCTTATGCAATACTCTTGTAGTCTTGCAACA
TGGTAACGATGAGTTAGCAACATGCCTTACAAGGAGAGAAAAAGCACCGTGCATGCCGATTGGTGGAAGT
AAGGTGGTACGATCGTGCCTTATTAGGAAGGCAACAGACGGGTCTGACATGGATTGGACGAACCACTGAA
TTGCCGCATTGCAGAGATATTGTATTTAAGTGCCTAGCTCGATACATAAACGGGTCTCTCTGGTTAGACC
AGATCTGAGCCTGGGAGCTCTCTGGCTAACTAGGGAACCCACTGCTTAAGCCTCAATAAAGCTTGCCTTG
AGTGCTTCAAGTAGTGTGTGCCCGTCTGTTGTGTGACTCTGGTAACTAGAGATCCCTCAGACCCTTTTAG
TCAGTGTGGAAAATCTCTAGCAGTGGCGCCCGAACAGGGACTTGAAAGCGAAAGGGAAACCAGAGGAGCT
CTCTCGACGCAGGACTCGGCTTGCTGAAGCGCGCACGGCAAGAGGCGAGGGGCGGCGACTGGTGAGTACG
CCAAAAATTTTGACTAGCGGAGGCTAGAAGGAGAGAGATGGGTGCGAGAGCGTCAGTATTAAGCGGGGGA
GAATTAGATCGCGATGGGAAAAAATTCGGTTAAGGCCAGGGGGAAAGAAAAAATATAAATTAAAACATAT
AGTATGGGCAAGCAGGGAGCTAGAACGATTCGCAGTTAATCCTGGCCTGTTAGAAACATCAGAAGGCTGT
AGACAAATACTGGGACAGCTACAACCATCCCTTCAGACAGGATCAGAAGAACTTAGATCATTATATAATA
CAGTAGCAACCCTCTATTGTGTGCATCAAAGGATAGAGATAAAAGACACCAAGGAAGCTTTAGACAAGAT
AGAGGAAGAGCAAAACAAAAGTAAGACCACCGCACAGCAAGCGGCCGCTGATCTTCAGACCTGGAGGAGG
AGATATGAGGGACAATTGGAGAAGTGAATTATATAAATATAAAGTAGTAAAAATTGAACCATTAGGAGTA
GCACCCACCAAGGCAAAGAGAAGAGTGGTGCAGAGAGAAAAAAGAGCAGTGGGAATAGGAGCTTTGTTCC
TTGGGTTCTTGGGAGCAGCAGGAAGCACTATGGGCGCAGCGTCAATGACGCTGACGGTACAGGCCAGACA
ATTATTGTCTGGTATAGTGCAGCAGCAGAACAATTTGCTGAGGGCTATTGAGGCGCAACAGCATCTGTTG
CAACTCACAGTCTGGGGCATCAAGCAGCTCCAGGCAAGAATCCTGGCTGTGGAAAGATACCTAAAGGATC
AACAGCTCCTGGGGATTTGGGGTTGCTCTGGAAAACTCATTTGCACCACTGCTGTGCCTTGGAATGCTAG
TTGGAGTAATAAATCTCTGGAACAGATTTGGAATCACACGACCTGGATGGAGTGGGACAGAGAAATTAAC
AATTACACAAGCTTAATACACTCCTTAATTGAAGAATCGCAAAACCAGCAAGAAAAGAATGAACAAGAAT
TATTGGAATTAGATAAATGGGCAAGTTTGTGGAATTGGTTTAACATAACAAATTGGCTGTGGTATATAAA
ATTATTCATAATGATAGTAGGAGGCTTGGTAGGTTTAAGAATAGTTTTTGCTGTACTTTCTATAGTGAAT
AGAGTTAGGCAGGGATATTCACCATTATCGTTTCAGACCCACCTCCCAACCCCGAGGGGACCCGACAGGC
CCGAAGGAATAGAAGAAGAAGGTGGAGAGAGAGACAGAGACAGATCCATTCGATTAGTGAACGGATCTCG
ACGGTATCGGTTAACTTTTAAAAGAAAAGGGGGGATTGGGGGGTACAGTGCAGGGGAAAGAATAGTAGAC
ATAATAGCAACAGACATACAAACTAAAGAATTACAAAAACAAATTACAAAAATTCAAAATTTTATCGATC
ACGAGACTAGCCTCGAGCTGGCTGCAGTAACGCCATTTTGCAAGGCATGGAAAAATACCAAACCAAGAAT
AGAGAAGTTCAGATCAAGGGCGGGTACATGAAAATAGCTAACGTTGGGCCAAACAGGATATCTGCGGTGA
GCAGTTTCGGCCCCGGCCCGGGGCCAAGAACAGATGGTCACCGCAGTTTCGGCCCCGGCCCGAGGCCAAG
AACAGATGGTCCCCAGATATGGCCCAACCCTCAGCAGTTTCTTAAGACCCATCAGATGTTTCCAGGCTCC
CCCAAGGACCTGAAATGACCCTGCGCCTTATTTGAATTAACCAATCAGCCTGCTTCTCGCTTCTGTTCGC
GCGCTTCTGCTTCCCGAGCTCTATAAAAGAGCTCACAACCCCTCACTCGGCGCGCCAGTCCTCCGACAGA
CTGAGTCGGCCGGTCGAATCAAGCTTATCGATACCGTCGACGGATCCGCTAGCCCGCGGTTCGAAATGTT
CAGGTCCAAACGCTCGGGGCTGGTGCGGCGACTTTGGCGAAGTCGTGTGGTCCCCGACCGGGAGGAAGGC
GGCAGCGGCGGCGGCGGTGGCGGCGACGAGGATGGGAGCTTGGGCAGCCGAGCTGAGCCGGCCCCGCGGG
CAAGAGAGGGCGGAGGCTGCGGCCGCTCCGAAGTCCGCCCGGTAGCCCCGCGGCGGCCCCGGGACGCAGT
GGGACAGCGAGGCGCCCAGGGCGCGGGGAGGCGCCGGCGCGCAGGGGGCCCCCCGAGGCCCATGTCGGAG
CCAGGGGCCGGCGCTGGGAGCTCCCTGCTGGACGTGGCGGAGCCGGGAGGCCCGGGCTGGCTGCCCGAGA
GTGACTGCGAGACGGTGACCTGCTGTCTCTTTTCGGAGCGGGACGCCGCCGGCGCGCCCCGGGACGCCAG
CGACCCCCTGGCCGGGGCGGCCCTGGAGCCGGCGGGCGGCGGGCGGAGTCGCGAAGCGCGCTCGCGGCTG
CTGCTGCTGGAGCAGGAACTCAAAACCGTCACGTACTCGCTGCTGAAGCGGCTCAAGGAGCGCTCGCTGG
ACACGCTGCTGGAGGCGGTGGAGTCCCGCGGCGGCGTGCCGGGCGGCTGCGTGCTGGTGCCGCGCGCCGA
CCTCCGCCTGGGCGGCCAGCCCGCGCCGCCGCAGCTGCTGCTCGGCCGCCTCTTTCGCTGGCCCGACCTG
CAGCACGCCGTGGAGCTGAAGCCCCTGTGCGGCTGCCACAGCTTCGCCGCCGCCGCCGACGGCCCTACCG
TGTGCTGCAACCCCTACCACTTCAGCCGGCTCTGCGGGCCCGAATCTCCGCCACCTCCCTACTCTCGGCT
GTCTCCTCGCGACGAGTACAAGCCACTGGATCTGTCCGATTCCACATTGTCTTACACTGAAACGGAGGCT
ACCAACTCCCTCATCACTGCTCCGGGTGAATTCTCAGACGCCAGCATGTCTCCGGACGCCACCAAGCCGA
GCCACTGGTGCAGCGTGGCGTACTGGGAGCACCGGACGCGCGTGGGCCGCCTCTATGCGGTGTACGACCA
GGCCGTCAGCATCTTCTACGACCTACCTCAGGGCAGCGGCTTCTGCCTGGGCCAGCTCAACCTGGAGCAG
CGCAGCGAGTCGGTGCGGCGAACGCGCAGCAAGATCGGCTTCGGCATCCTGCTCAGCAAGGAGCCCGACG
GCGTGTGGGCCTACAACCGCGGCGAGCACCCCATCTTCGTCAACTCCCCGACGCTGGACGCGCCCGGCGG
CCGCGCCCTGGTCGTGCGCAAGGTGCCCCCCGGCTACTCCATCAAGGTGTTCGACTTCGAGCGCTCGGGC
CTGCAGCACGCGCCCGAGCCCGACGCCGCCGACGGCCCCTACGACCCCAACAGCGTCCGCATCAGCTTCG
CCAAGGGCTGGGGGCCCTGCTACTCCCGGCAGTTCATCACCTCCTGCCCCTGCTGGCTGGAGATCCTCCT
CAACAACCCCAGATAGACCGGTCGGATCCCCCGGGCTGCAGGAATTCGAGCATCTTACCGCCATTTATTC
CCATATTTGTTCTGTTTTTCTTGATTTGGGTATACATTTAAATGTTAATAAAACAAAATGGTGGGGCAAT
CATTTACATTTTTAGGGATATGTAATTACTAGTTCAGGTGTATTGCCACAAGACAAACATGTTAAGAAAC
TTTCCCGTTATTTACGCTCTGTTCCTGTTAATCAACCTCTGGATTACAAAATTTGTGAAAGATTGACTGA
TATTCTTAACTATGTTGCTCCTTTTACGCTGTGTGGATATGCTGCTTTAATGCCTCTGTATCATGCTATT
GCTTCCCGTACGGCTTTCGTTTTCTCCTCCTTGTATAAATCCTGGTTGCTGTCTCTTTATGAGGAGTTGT
GGCCCGTTGTCCGTCAACGTGGCGTGGTGTGCTCTGTGTTTGCTGACGCAACCCCCACTGGCTGGGGCAT
TGCCACCACCTGTCAACTCCTTTCTGGGACTTTCGCTTTCCCCCTCCCGATCGCCACGGCAGAACTCATC
GCCGCCTGCCTTGCCCGCTGCTGGACAGGGGCTAGGTTGCTGGGCACTGATAATTCCGTGGTGTTGTCGG
GGAAGCTGACGTCCTTTGCAATTCGATATCAAGCTGTACCTTCTAGATGTACAAATCCAGTAGCGCTTCT
AGACCAATGACTTACAAGGCAGCTGTAGATCTTAGCCACTTTTTAAAAGAAAAGGGGGGACTGGAAGGGC
TAATTCACTCCCAACGAAGACAAGATCTGCTTTTTGCTTGTACTGGGTCTCTCTGGTTAGACCAGATCTG
AGCCTGGGAGCTCTCTGGCTAACTAGGGAACCCACTGCTTAAGCCTCAATAAAGCTTGCCTTGAGTGCTT
CAAGTAGTGTGTGCCCGTCTGTTGTGTGACTCTGGTAACTAGAGATCCCTCAGACCCTTTTAGTCAGTGT
GGAAAATCTCTAGCAGTAGTAGTTCATGTCATCTTATTATTCAGTATTTATAACTTGCAAAGAAATGAAT
ATCAGAGAGTGAGAGGAACTTGTTTATTGCAGCTTATAATGGTTACAAATAAAGCAATAGCATCACAAAT
TTCACAAATAAAGCATTTTTTTCACTGCATTCTAGTTGTGGTTTGTCCAAACTCATCAATGTATCTTATC
ATGTCTGGCTCTAGCTATCCCGCCCCTAACTCCGCCCATCCCGCCCCTAACTCCGCCCAGTTCCGCCCAT
TCTCCGCCCCATGGCTGACTAATTTTTTTT
