>Addgene plasmid #219354 | SFFV-SMAD6-Brd 447 | depositor partial sequence | sequence record 428542 | TF ORF
ATGTTCAGGTCCAAACGCTCGGGGCTGGTGCGGCGACTTTGGCGAAGTCGTGTGGTCCCCGACCGGGAGG
AAGGCGGCAGCGGCGGCGGCGGTGGCGGCGACGAGGATGGGAGCTTGGGCAGCCGAGCTGAGCCGGCCCC
GCGGGCAAGAGAGGGCGGAGGCTGCGGCCGCTCCGAAGTCCGCCCGGTAGCCCCGCGGCGGCCCCGGGAC
GCAGTGGGACAGCGAGGCGCCCAGGGCGCGGGGAGGCGCCGGCGCGCAGGGGGCCCCCCGAGGCCCATGT
CGGAGCCAGGGGCCGGCGCTGGGAGCTCCCTGCTGGACGTGGCGGAGCCGGGAGGCCCGGGCTGGCTGCC
CGAGAGTGACTGCGAGACGGTGACCTGCTGTCTCTTTTCGGAGCGGGACGCCGCCGGCGCGCCCCGGGAC
GCCAGCGACCCCCTGGCCGGGGCGGCCCTGGAGCCGGCGGGCGGCGGGCGGAGTCGCGAAGCGCGCTCGC
GGCTGCTGCTGCTGGAGCAGGAACTCAAAACCGTCACGTACTCGCTGCTGAAGCGGCTCAAGGAGCGCTC
GCTGGACACGCTGCTGGAGGCGGTGGAGTCCCGCGGCGGCGTGCCGGGCGGCTGCGTGCTGGTGCCGCGC
GCCGACCTCCGCCTGGGCGGCCAGCCCGCGCCGCCGCAGCTGCTGCTCGGCCGCCTCTTTCGCTGGCCCG
ACCTGCAGCACGCCGTGGAGCTGAAGCCCCTGTGCGGCTGCCACAGCTTCGCCGCCGCCGCCGACGGCCC
TACCGTGTGCTGCAACCCCTACCACTTCAGCCGGCTCTGCGGGCCCGAATCTCCGCCACCTCCCTACTCT
CGGCTGTCTCCTCGCGACGAGTACAAGCCACTGGATCTGTCCGATTCCACATTGTCTTACACTGAAACGG
AGGCTACCAACTCCCTCATCACTGCTCCGGGTGAATTCTCAGACGCCAGCATGTCTCCGGACGCCACCAA
GCCGAGCCACTGGTGCAGCGTGGCGTACTGGGAGCACCGGACGCGCGTGGGCCGCCTCTATGCGGTGTAC
GACCAGGCCGTCAGCATCTTCTACGACCTACCTCAGGGCAGCGGCTTCTGCCTGGGCCAGCTCAACCTGG
AGCAGCGCAGCGAGTCGGTGCGGCGAACGCGCAGCAAGATCGGCTTCGGCATCCTGCTCAGCAAGGAGCC
CGACGGCGTGTGGGCCTACAACCGCGGCGAGCACCCCATCTTCGTCAACTCCCCGACGCTGGACGCGCCC
GGCGGCCGCGCCCTGGTCGTGCGCAAGGTGCCCCCCGGCTACTCCATCAAGGTGTTCGACTTCGAGCGCT
CGGGCCTGCAGCACGCGCCCGAGCCCGACGCCGCCGACGGCCCCTACGACCCCAACAGCGTCCGCATCAG
CTTCGCCAAGGGCTGGGGGCCCTGCTACTCCCGGCAGTTCATCACCTCCTGCCCCTGCTGGCTGGAGATC
CTCCTCAACAACCCCAGATAG
