>Addgene plasmid #219354 | SFFV-SMAD6-Brd 447 | depositor partial sequence | sequence record 428543 | Barcode sequence
TGTACAAATCCAGTAGCGCT
